Addgene plasmid #57977: mOrange2-Vimentin-7
Purpose: Localization: Intermediate Filaments, Excitation: 549, Emission: 565
Depositing lab: Michael Davidson. Depositing organization: Florida State University, Tallahassee. Publication: Improving the photostability of bright monomeric orange and red fluorescent proteins. Shaner NC, Lin MZ, McKeown MR, Steinbach PA, Hazelwood KL, Davidson MW, Tsien RY. Nat Methods. 2008 Jun;5(6):545-51. doi: 10.1038/nmeth.1209. Epub 2008 May 4. PubMed 18454154.
Backbone
  Vector backbone: mOrange2
  Backbone size w/o insert (bp): 4750
  Vector type: Mammalian Expression
  Selectable markers: Neomycin (select with G418)
Growth in bacteria
  Bacterial resistance: Kanamycin, 50 μg/mL
  Growth temperature: 37°C
  Growth strain: DH5alpha
  Copy number: High Copy
Gene/Insert
  Gene/Insert name: Vimentin (alt name: NM_003380.3)
  Species: H. sapiens (human)
  Entrez Gene: VIM
  Promoter: CMV
  Tag / fusion protein: mOrange2
  Cloning method: Unknown
  Sequencing primers: 5′ CMV-F; 3′ SV40pA-R
Terms and licenses: Academic/Nonprofit Terms; Industry Terms: Not Available to Industry
Depositor comments: . Excitation = 549; Emission = 565
How to cite: mOrange2-Vimentin-7 was a gift from Michael Davidson (Addgene plasmid # 57977 ; http://n2t.net/addgene:57977 ; RRID:Addgene_57977)
