[The description below was written by a language model from this plasmid's Addgene catalogue record.]
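Description:
mOrange2-Vimentin-7 is a mammalian expression plasmid that produces human vimentin (VIM) fused to the monomeric orange fluorescent protein mOrange2. It is built on an mOrange2 fluorescent-protein backbone recorded as about 4.75 kb without the insert. The plasmid is maintained at high copy number in E. coli under kanamycin selection. In mammalian cells a neomycin resistance marker permits G418 selection, so stably expressing populations can be derived in addition to transient transfection. The record does not name the origin of replication, and no feature table is provided, so the detailed arrangement of backbone elements cannot be confirmed here.

Expression of the fusion is driven by the CMV promoter, a strong constitutive promoter in most mammalian cell lines. The listed sequencing primers imply that an SV40 polyadenylation signal lies downstream of the coding region. The record identifies mOrange2 as the fusion partner but does not state whether it sits at the N- or C-terminus of vimentin. It also does not describe the linker, although the "7" in the name may refer to linker length. The cloning method is listed as unknown.

Vimentin is a type III intermediate filament protein, so the fusion incorporates into the intermediate filament network and serves as a localization marker for that structure in fluorescence microscopy of live or fixed cells. mOrange2 was developed as a more photostable variant among the bright monomeric orange and red fluorescent proteins. Its recorded excitation and emission peaks are 549 nm and 565 nm, which suits it to longer imaging sessions and to multicolour experiments alongside spectrally distinct fluorophores.
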