>Addgene plasmid #57977 | mOrange2-Vimentin-7 | depositor partial sequence | sequence record 89125 | insert sequence
GACGTCAGATCCGCTAGCGCTACCGGACTCAGATCTCGAGCTCAAGCTTCGAATTCCCATGTCCACCAGG
TCCGTGTCCTCGTCCTCCTACCGCAGGATGTTCGGCGGCCCGGGCACCGCGAGCCGGCCGAGCTCCAGCC
GGAGCTACGTGACTACGTCCACCCGCACCTACAGCCTGGGCAGCGCGCTGCGCCCCAGCACCAGCCGCAG
CCTCTACGCCTCGTCCCCGGGCGGCGTGTATGCCACGCGCTCCTCTGCCGTGCGCCTGCGGAGCAGCGTG
CCCGGGGTGCGGCTCCTGCAGGACTCGGTGGACTTCTCGCTGGCCGACGCCATCAACACCGAGTTCAAGA
ACACCCGCACCAACGAGAAGGTGGAGCTGCAGGAGCTGAATGACCGCTTCGCCAACTACATCGACAAGGT
GCGCTTCCTGGAGCAGCAGAATAAGATCCTGCTGGCCGAGCTCGAGCAGCTCAAGGGCCAAGGCAAGTCG
CGCCTGGGGGACCTCTACGAGGAGGAGATGCGGGAGCTGCGCCGGCAGGTGGACCAGCTAACCAACGACA
AAGCCCGCGTCGAGGTGGAGCGCGACAACCTGGCCGAGGACATCATGCGCCTCCGGGAGAAATTGCAGGA
GGAGATGCTTCAGAGAGAGGAAGCCGAAAACACCCTGCAATCTTTCAGACAGGATGTTGACAATGCGTCT
CTGGCACGTCTTGACCTTGAACGCAAAGTGGAATCTTTGCAAGAAGAGATTGCCTTTTTGAAGAAACTCC
ACGAAGAGGAAATCCAGGAGCTGCAGGCTCAGATTCAGGAACAGCATGTCCAAATCGATGTGGATGTTTC
CAAGCCTGACCTCACGGCTGCCCTGCGTGACGTACGTCAGCAATATGAAAGTGTGGCTGCCAAGAACCTG
CAGGAGGCAGAAGAATGGTACAAATCCAAGTTTGCTGACCTCTCTGAGGCTGCCAACCGGAACAATGACG
CCCTGCGCCAGGCAAAGCAGGAGTCCACTGAGTACCGGAGACAGGTGCAGTCCCTCACCTGTGAAGTGGA
TGCCCTTAAAGGAACCAATGAGTCCCTGGAACGCCAGATGCGTGAAATGGAAGAGAACTTTGCCGTTGAA
GCTGCTAACTACCAAGACACTATTGGCCGCCTGCAGGATGAGATTCAGAATATGAAGGAGGAAATGGCTC
GTCACCTTCGTGAATACCAAGACCTGCTCAATGTTAAGATGGCCCTTGACATTGAGATTGCCACCTACAG
GAAGCTGCTGGAAGGCGAGGAGAGCAGGATTTCTCTGCCTCTTCCAAACTTTTCCTCCCTGAACCTGAGG
GAAACTAATCTGGATTCACTCCCTCTGGTTGATACCCACTCAAAAAGGACACTTCTGATTAAGACGGTTG
AAACTAGAGATGGACAGGTTATCAACGAAACTTCTCAGCATCACGATGACCTTGAAGGGGATCCACCGGT
CGCCACCATGGTGAGCAAGGGCGAGGAGAATAACATGGCCATCATCAAGGAGTTCATGCGCTTCAAGGTG
CGCATGGAGGGCTCCGTGAACGGCCACGAGTTCGAGATCGAGGGCGAGGGCGAGGGCCGCCCCTACGAGG
GCTTTCAGACCGCTAAGCTGAAGGTGACCAAGGGTGGCCCCCTGCCCTTCGCCTGGGACATCCTGTCCCC
TCATTTCACCTACGGCTCCAAGGCCTACGTGAAGCACCCCGCCGACATCCCCGACTACTTCAAGCTGTCC
TTCCCCGAGGGCTTCAAGTGGGAGCGCGTGATGAACTACGAGGACGGCGGCGTGGTGACCGTGACCCAGG
ACTCCTCCCTGCAGGACGGCGAGTTCATCTACAAGGTGAAGCTGCGCGGCACCAACTTCCCCTCCGACGG
CCCCGTGATGCAGAAGAAGACCATGGGCTGGGAGGCCTCCTCCGAGCGGATGTACCCCGAGGACGGTGCC
CTGAAGGGCAAGATCAAGATGAGGCTGAAGCTGAAGGACGGCGGCCACTACACCTCCGAGGTCAAGACCA
CCTACAAGGCCAAGAAGCCCGTGCAGCTGCCCGGCGCCTACATCGTCGACATCAAGTTGGACATCACCTC
CCACAACGAGGACTACACCATCGTGGAACAGTACGAACGCGCCGAGGGCCGCCACTCCACCGGCGGCATG
GACGAGCTGTACAAGTAAGCGGCCGCGACTCTAGATCATAATCAGCCATACCACATTGAG
