>Addgene plasmid #57977 | mOrange2-Vimentin-7 | addgene partial sequence | sequence record 152467 | SV40pA-R 5'-GAAATTTGTGATGCTATTGC-3'
AGCTGCATAACAAGTTAACAACAACAATTGCATTCATTTTATGTTTCAGGTTCAGGGGGAGGTGTGGGAG
GTTTTTTAAAGCAAGTAAAACCTCTACAAATGTGGTATGGCTGATTATGATCTAGAGTCGCGGCCGCTTA
CTTGTACAGCTCGTCCATGCCGCCGGTGGAGTGGCGGCCCTCGGCGCGTTCGTACTGTTCCACGATGGTG
TAGTCCTCGTTGTGGGAGGTGATGTCCAACTTGATGTCGACGATGTAGGCGCCGGGCAGCTGCACGGGCT
TCTTGGCCTTGTAGGTGGTCTTGACCTCGGAGGTGTAGTGGCCGCCGTCCTTCAGCTTCAGCCTCATCTT
GATCTTGCCCTTCAGGGCACCGTCCTCGGGGTACATCCGCTCGGAGGAGGCCTCCCAGCCCATGGTCTTC
TTCTGCATCACGGGGCCGTCGGAGGGGAAGTTGGTGCCGCGCAGCTTCACCTTGTAGATGAACTCGCCGT
CCTGCAGGGAGGAGTCCTGGGTCACGGTCACCACGCCGCCGTCCTCGTAGTTCATCACGCGCTCCCACTT
GAAGCCCTCGGGGAAGGACAGCTTGAAGTAGTCGGGGATGTCGGCGGGGTGCTTCACGTAGGCCTTGGAG
CCGTAGGTGAAATGAGGGGACAGGATGTCCCAGGCGAAGGGCAGGGGGCCACCCTTGGTCACCTTCAGCT
TAGCGGTCTGAAAGCCCTCGTAGGGGCGGCCCTCGCCCTCGCCCTCGATCTCGAACTCGTGGCCGTTCAC
GGAGCCCTCCATGCGCACCTTGAAGCGCATGAACTCCTTGATGATGGCCATGTTATTCTCCTCGCCCTTG
CTCACCATGGTGGCGACCGGTGGATCCCCTTCAAGGTCATCGTGATGCTGAGAAGTTTCGTTGATAACCT
GTCCATCTCTAGTTTCAACC
